Addgene plasmid #99821: pHI-Sm-cenpj
Purpose: Expresses S. mansoni centromere protein j
Depositing lab: Phillip Newmark.
Backbone
  Vector backbone: pJC53.2
  Vector type: Bacterial Expression
Growth in bacteria
  Bacterial resistance: Kanamycin, 50 μg/mL
  Growth temperature: 37°C
  Growth strain: DH5alpha
  Copy number: Unknown
Gene/Insert
  Gene/Insert name: centromere protein j
  Cloning method: Restriction Enzyme; 5′ cloning site unknown (unknown if destroyed); 3′ cloning site unknown (unknown if destroyed)
Terms and licenses: Academic/Nonprofit Terms; Industry Terms: Not Available to Industry
Depositor comments: Addgene Note: These plasmids were generated for in vitro transcription and may not be suitable for overexpression studies. The inserts were amplified from cDNA and may differ from NCBI reference sequences.
How to cite: pHI-Sm-cenpj was a gift from Phillip Newmark (Addgene plasmid # 99821)
