[The description below was written by a language model from this plasmid's Addgene catalogue record and pLannotate feature annotations shown in this document.]
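Description:
pHI-Sm-cenpj is a small bacterial plasmid (about 3.9 kb) built on the pJC53.2 backbone and carrying a cDNA-derived fragment of the Schistosoma mansoni centromere protein j gene. Although it is catalogued as a bacterial expression vector, the depositor notes make clear that it was generated as a template for in vitro transcription and may not be suitable for overexpression. The insert was amplified from cDNA and may differ from reference sequences. The cloning sites used are not recorded.

The feature table shows the symmetric arrangement around the cloning region. On one side a T7 promoter is followed by an SP6 promoter, both pointing inward. On the other side a T7 promoter and a T3 promoter point inward from the opposite strand. The whole unit is bracketed by T7 terminators in opposing orientations. The roughly 700 bp unannotated interval between the SP6 and T3 promoters presumably holds the insert. With this layout, SP6 or T3 polymerase can produce single-stranded transcripts of either strand, as is commonly done for sense or antisense riboprobes. T7 polymerase can transcribe both strands from the same template to give double-stranded RNA, with the terminators limiting read-through into the backbone. The record itself specifies only in vitro transcription as the intended use.

Propagation in E. coli relies on a high-copy ColE1/pUC-type origin. The catalogue lists kanamycin selection, consistent with the annotated neo (nptII) gene. An AmpR β-lactamase coding sequence is also present immediately downstream, preceded by only a fragment of its promoter. Short fragments of an M13 origin and of the Tn5 transposase gene also appear and look like backbone remnants.
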