Features (pLannotate 1.2.2; 12 found; start..end, strand, type, name):
      1..48      -  terminator     T7 terminator: transcription terminator for bacteriophage T7 RNA polymerase
     62..80      +  promoter       T7 promoter: promoter for bacteriophage T7 RNA polymerase
     84..102     +  promoter       SP6 promoter: promoter for bacteriophage SP6 RNA polymerase
    822..840     -  promoter       T3 promoter: promoter for bacteriophage T3 RNA polymerase
    844..862     -  promoter       T7 promoter: promoter for bacteriophage T7 RNA polymerase
    876..923     +  terminator     T7 terminator: transcription terminator for bacteriophage T7 RNA polymerase
    930..996     +  rep_origin     M13 ori (fragment): M13 bacteriophage origin of replication; arrow indicates direction of (+) strand synthesis
    999..1298    +  CDS            tnpA (fragment): TN5P_ECOLX - Also known as tnp. Experimental evidence at protein level: Swiss-Prot protein existence level 1. Mediates transposition of transposon Tn5 by a 'cut and paste' mechanism. First, the monomeric transposase binds the 19 bp inverted DNA repeats flanking the transposon. Then, dimerization of the DNA- bound transposase creates a synaptic DNA complex. After nicking of the first DNA strand, excision of the transposon proceeds through a series of intermediates. The transposase then mediates the insertion of the transposon at a new site by strand transfer. The activity of the wild- type tran
   1330..2121    +  CDS            neo: KKA2_KLEPN - Also known as kan, nptII. Experimental evidence at protein level: Swiss-Prot protein existence level 1. Resistance to kanamycin, neomycin, paromomycin, ribostamycin, butirosin and gentamicin B. From Klebsiella pneumoniae.
   2125..2141    +  promoter       AmpR promoter (fragment): bla
   2142..3002    +  CDS            AmpR: β-lactamase; bla; confers resistance to ampicillin, carbenicillin, and related antibiotics
   3173..3761    +  rep_origin     ori: high-copy-number ColE1/pMB1/pBR322/pUC origin of replication
>Addgene plasmid #99821 | pHI-Sm-cenpj | addgene full sequence | sequence record 194866 | Addgene NGS Result
CAAAAAACCCCTCAAGACCCGTTTAGAGGCCCCAAGGGGTTATGCTAGGCGCGCCGGATCCTAATACGAC
TCACTATAGGGAGATTTAGGTGACACTATAGAAGTGACCTTAAGGCGTATCTGCTTGGTGTAGTAGACTA
AAAAAGCAGGGATTACCAGTTACCGATCCAGCAGCAGAGTTGCTCAAGCGTCAGTGTACAAATTCATCGC
AAATTCCAATTGTTCGGAAATCTGCATTGAAAAAACAGTCCGAGCCGTCAAAACCAAACTTACAACAAAC
TATCATCAATAATGGTGTTTTAGTCCCATCTACTATTGAAAATTCAAATATATCACAATATGATCAACCA
TTGACTAAGATTAAATCTAGACATTCGAATCATACAACTACTATTCCCACATTAAATATGAAAGAAAATA
AAACGGAACAATCGAATAAAGATGTTAACGATGAACCACATAATAATAATTGTCTTGACGGAAACGATGA
TTACTGTCAGAATCCAATTCGATCACTAGTCGACTCATCAAATTTACAAACATTATCAACTAATCATTTA
TCCATGGAATCCATTCAATCTAATTTGAATGATACAAATAAAGAAGCAATTGATTTAAAAGAATTTGAAT
TACTTGAAGAATTTGCTGAAACATCATCATTCTCCAATTTGAATACATCATATATTTCGAAACTATATAA
AACCAATTCAATCTTAGATAGAAATGGTAAACAATCAAAAGAAATGCTTCAATCTGATCCGTTACCAACC
ATTTGTTCTAATTATAAAGAGTCAATAACAATGGGGCAACCAAAAGGTCTCCCTTTAGTGAGGGTTAATT
CTCCCTATAGTGAGTCGTATTAGGATCCGGCGCGCCTAGCATAACCCCTTGGGGCCTCTAAACGGGTCTT
GAGGGGTTTTTTGACGCGTCGATTTCGGCCTATTGGTTAAAAAATGAGCTGATTTAACAAAAATTTAACG
CGAATTTTAACAAAATTCAGGGCGCAAGGGCTGCTAAAGGAAGCGGAACACGTAGAAAGCCAGTCCGCAG
AAACGGTGCTGACCCCGGATGAATGTCAGCTACTGGGCTATCTGGACAAGGGAAAACGCAAGCGCAAAGA
GAAAGCAGGTAGCTTGCAGTGGGCTTACATGGCGATAGCTAGACTGGGCGGTTTTATGGACAGCAAGCGA
ACCGGAATTGCCAGCTGGGGCGCCCTCTGGTAAGGTTGGGAAGCCCTGCAAAGTAAACTGGATGGCTTTC
TTGCCGCCAATGATCTGATGGCGCAGGGGATCAAGATCTGATCAAGAGACAGGATGAGGATCGTTTCGCA
TGATTGAACAAGATGGATTGCACGCAGGTTCTCCGGCCGCTTGGGTGGAGAGGCTATTCGGCTATGACTG
GGCACAACAGACAATCGGCTGCTCTGATGCCGCCGTGTTCCGGCTGTCAGCGCAGGGGCGCCCGGTTCTT
TTTGTCAAGACCGACCTGTCCGGTGCCCTGAATGAACTGCAGGACGAGGCAGCGCGGCTATCGTGGCTGG
CCACGACGGGCGTTCCTTGCGCAGCTGTGCTCGACGTTGTCACTGAAGCGGGAAGGGACTGGCTGCTATT
GGGCGAAGTGCCGGGGCAGGATCTCCTGTCATCCCACCTTGCTCCTGCCGAGAAAGTATCCATCATGGCT
GATGCAATGCGGCGGCTGCATACGCTTGATCCGGCTACCTGCCCATTCGACCACCAAGCGAAACATCGCA
TCGAGCGAGCACGTACTCGGATGGAAGCCGGTCTTGTCGATCAGGATGATCTGGACGAAGAGCATCAGGG
GCTCGCGCCAGCCGAACTGTTCGCCAGGCTCAAGGCGCGCATGCCCGACGGCGAGGATCTCGTCGTGACC
CATGGCGATGCCTGCTTGCCGAATATCATGGTGGAAAATGGCCGCTTTTCTGGATTCATCGACTGTGGCC
GGCTGGGTGTGGCGGACCGCTATCAGGACATAGCGTTGGCTACCCGTGATATTGCTGAAGAGCTTGGCGG
CGAATGGGCTGACCGCTTCCTCGTGCTTTACGGTATCGCCGCTCCCGATTCGCAGCGCATCGCCTTCTAT
CGCCTTCTTGACGAGTTCTTCTGAATTGAAAAAGGAAGAGTATGAGTATTCAACATTTCCGTGTCGCCCT
TATTCCCTTTTTTGCGGCATTTTGCCTTCCTGTTTTTGCTCACCCAGAAACGCTGGTGAAAGTAAAAGAT
GCTGAAGATCAGTTGGGTGCACGAGTGGGTTACATCGAACTGGATCTCAACAGCGGTAAGATCCTTGAGA
GTTTTCGCCCCGAAGAACGTTTTCCAATGATGAGCACTTTTAAAGTTCTGCTATGTGGCGCGGTATTATC
CCGTATTGACGCCGGGCAAGAGCAACTCGGTCGCCGCATACACTATTCTCAGAATGACTTGGTTGAGTAC
TCACCAGTCACAGAAAAGCATCTTACGGATGGCATGACAGTAAGAGAATTATGCAGTGCTGCCATAACCA
TGAGTGATAACACTGCGGCCAACTTACTTCTGACAACGATCGGAGGACCGAAGGAGCTAACCGCTTTTTT
GCACAACATGGGGGATCATGTAACTCGCCTTGATCGTTGGGAACCGGAGCTGAATGAAGCCATACCAAAC
GACGAGCGTGACACCACGATGCCTGTAGCAATGGCAACAACGTTGCGCAAACTATTAACTGGCGAACTAC
TTACTCTAGCTTCCCGGCAACAATTAATAGACTGGATGGAGGCGGATAAAGTTGCAGGACCACTTCTGCG
CTCGGCCCTTCCGGCTGGCTGGTTTATTGCTGATAAATCTGGAGCCGGTGAGCGTGGGTCTCGCGGTATC
ATTGCAGCACTGGGGCCAGATGGTAAGCCCTCCCGTATCGTAGTTATCTACACGACGGGGAGCCAGGCAA
CTATGGATGAACGAAATAGACAGATCGCTGAGATAGGTGCCTCACTGATTAAGCATTGGTAACTGTCAGA
CCAAGTTTACTCATATATACTTTAGATTGATTTAAAACTTCATTTTTAATTTAAAAGGATCTAGGTGAAG
ATCCTTTTTGATAATCTCATGACCAAAATCCCTTAACGTGAGTTTTCGTTCCACTGAGCGTCAGACCCCG
TAGAAAAGATCAAAGGATCTTCTTGAGATCCTTTTTTTCTGCGCGTAATCTGCTGCTTGCAAACAAAAAA
ACCACCGCTACCAGCGGTGGTTTGTTTGCCGGATCAAGAGCTACCAACTCTTTTTCCGAAGGTAACTGGC
TTCAGCAGAGCGCAGATACCAAATACTGTTCTTCTAGTGTAGCCGTAGTTAGGCCACCACTTCAAGAACT
CTGTAGCACCGCCTACATACCTCGCTCTGCTAATCCTGTTACCAGTGGCTGCTGCCAGTGGCGATAAGTC
GTGTCTTACCGGGTTGGACTCAAGACGATAGTTACCGGATAAGGCGCAGCGGTCGGGCTGAACGGGGGGT
TCGTGCACACAGCCCAGCTTGGAGCGAACGACCTACACCGAACTGAGATACCTACAGCGTGAGCTATGAG
AAAGCGCCACGCTTCCCGAAGGGAGAAAGGCGGACAGGTATCCGGTAAGCGGCAGGGTCGGAACAGGAGA
GCGCACGAGGGAGCTTCCAGGGGGAAACGCCTGGTATCTTTATAGTCCTGTCGGGTTTCGCCACCTCTGA
CTTGAGCGTCGATTTTTGTGATGCTCGTCAGGGGGGCGGAGCCTATGGAAAAACGCCAGCAACGCGGCCT
TTTTACGGTTCCTGGCCTTTTGCTGGCCTTTTGCTCACATGTTCTTTCCTGCGTTATCCCCTGATTCTGT
GGATAACCGTATTACCGCCTTTGAGTGAGCTGATACCGCTCGCCGCAGCCGAACGACCGAGCGCAGCGAG
TCAGTGAGCGAGGAAGCACGCGT
